Addgene plasmid #178039: pG108 - K
Purpose: Bacteroides - Escherichia coli shuttle vector with TetQ and Kanamycin selection markers
Depositing lab: Janina Lewis. Depositing organization: Virginia Commonwealth University. Publication: Sequence and characterization of shuttle vectors for molecular cloning in Porphyromonas, Bacteroides and related bacteria. Jones KR, Belvin BR, Macrina FL, Lewis JP. Mol Oral Microbiol. 2020 Aug;35(4):181-191. doi: 10.1111/omi.12304. Epub 2020 Jul 9. PubMed 32592236.
Backbone
  Vector backbone: pUC19 and pYH420
  Vector type: Bacterial Expression
Growth in bacteria
  Bacterial resistance: Kanamycin, 50 μg/mL
  Growth temperature: 37°C
  Growth strain: DH5alpha
  Copy number: Low Copy
Gene/Insert
  Gene/Insert name: Kanamycin resistance (alt name: Kanamycin)
  Species: Synthetic
  Insert size (bp): 900
  Mutation: ErmAM has been replaced with Kanamycin for selection in E. coli
Terms and licenses: Academic/Nonprofit Terms; Industry Terms: Not Available to Industry
How to cite: pG108 - K was a gift from Janina Lewis (Addgene plasmid # 178039 ; http://n2t.net/addgene:178039 ; RRID:Addgene_178039)
