[The description below was written by a language model from this plasmid's Addgene catalogue record and pLannotate feature annotations shown in this document.]
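Description:
pG108 - K is a Bacteroides–Escherichia coli shuttle vector of about 10 kb, assembled from pUC19 and pYH420 backbone sequences and catalogued as a bacterial expression plasmid. It carries two selection markers intended for the two host groups. A kanamycin resistance gene, annotated as an aph(3')-Ia aminoglycoside phosphotransferase, provides selection in E. coli. A full-length tetQ gene encodes the Bacteroides ribosomal protection protein that relieves tetracycline inhibition of translation, and serves as the marker on the anaerobe side. According to the record, the roughly 900 bp kanamycin cassette replaces the ErmAM marker of the parent plasmid. The associated publication concerns shuttle vectors for cloning in Porphyromonas, Bacteroides and related bacteria.

Replication in E. coli relies on a ColE1/pMB1-type (pUC) origin, although the plasmid is listed as low copy. The pUC19-derived portion also contributes the CAP binding site, lac promoter and lac operator, the pUC18/19 multiple cloning site and a partial lacZα segment, giving a cloning region in which inserts could be transcribed from the lac promoter. Only a fragment of lacZα is annotated, so the record does not establish whether blue/white screening is retained. Smaller remnants include fragments of lacI, an RSF origin, the pBR322 bom region, the AmpR promoter and a Bacteroides fragilis insertion-element transposase. Roughly half of the sequence, about 5 kb, has no automated annotation. This stretch presumably includes the pYH420-derived functions needed for replication in Bacteroides, but the feature table does not identify them. The plasmid is suited to cloning genes in E. coli and then introducing them into Bacteroides and related anaerobes.
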