Features (pLannotate 1.2.2; 14 found; start..end, strand, type, name):
   5303..5428    +  rep_origin     RSF ori (fragment): Plasmids containing the RSF 1030 origin of replication can be propagated in E. coli cells that contain additional plasmids with compatible origins.
   5430..5522    +  CDS            lacI (fragment): lac repressor; lacI; The lac repressor binds to the lac operator to inhibit transcription in E. coli. This inhibition can be relieved by adding lactose or isopropyl-β-D-thiogalactopyranoside (IPTG).
   5535..5556    +  protein_bind   CAP binding site: CAP binding activates transcription in the presence of cAMP. E. coli catabolite activator protein
   5571..5601    +  promoter       lac promoter: promoter for the E. coli lac operon
   5609..5625    +  protein_bind   lac operator: The lac repressor binds to the lac operator to inhibit transcription in E. coli. This inhibition can be relieved by adding lactose or isopropyl-β-D-thiogalactopyranoside (IPTG). lac repressor encoded by lacI
   5662..5718    -  misc_feature   MCS: pUC18/19 multiple cloning site
   5715..5872    +  CDS            lacZα (fragment): LacZα fragment of β-galactosidase; lacZ fragment
   5878..5977    -  misc_feature   bom (fragment): basis of mobility region from pBR322
   6346..8268    +  CDS            tetQ: TETQ_BACT4 - Also known as tet(Q). Protein inferred from homology: Swiss-Prot protein existence level 3. Abolishes the inhibitory effect of tetracyclin on protein synthesis by a non-covalent modification of the ribosomes. From Bacteroides thetaiotaomicron.
   8408..8496    +  promoter       AmpR promoter (fragment): bla
   8496..8513    +  misc_feature   MCS (fragment): pUC18/19 multiple cloning site
   8513..8605    -  CDS            TRA4_BACFG (fragment): Protein inferred from homology: Swiss-Prot protein existence level 3. Required for the transposition of the insertion element. From Bacteroides fragilis.
   8770..9585    -  CDS            KanR: aminoglycoside phosphotransferase; aph(3')-Ia; confers resistance to kanamycin in bacteria or G418 (Geneticin®) in eukaryotes
   9707..318     +  rep_origin     ori (across the origin): high-copy-number ColE1/pMB1/pBR322/pUC origin of replication
>Addgene plasmid #178039 | pG108 - K | addgene full sequence | sequence record 378887 | Addgene NGS Result
TTGGACTCAAGACGATAGTTACCGGATAAGGCGCAGCGGTCGGGCTGAACGGGGGGTTCGTGCACACAGC
CCAGCTTGGAGCGAACGACCTACACCGAACTGAGATACCTACAGCGTGAGCTATGAGAAAGCGCCACGCT
TCCCGAAGGGAGAAAGGCGGACAGGTATCCGGTAAGCGGCAGGGTCGGAACAGGAGAGCGCACGAGGGAG
CTTCCAGGGGGAAACGCCTGGTATCTTTATAGTCCTGTCGGGTTTCGCCACCTCTGACTTGAGCGTCGAT
TTTTGTGATGCTCGTCAGGGGGGCGGAGCCTATGGAAAAACGCCAGCAACGCGGCCTTTTTACGGTTCCT
GGCCTTTTGCTGGCCTTTTGCTCACATGTGATCCTCTATTGCAGATGGTCTTGTTGCACACCCCTCTGAA
GGGTTCTATATCATCTATACCACCTCTTCAGAGGAGTTTCTCACGTTATCTGAAGAAGATTATTCTCTGT
TCGCTTCTTTTGCCAATTTGGTTGTTCGAGAGGACTCCAATTCAAATGGCTTAAGAAGCGCAAAACCCTC
TGGGGATGGCTGGAAATTTGGAGGTAAAGGAAAGGGGAAACTAGATGCCATCCACATCGGCTATGAATTA
TCGAAAATCCTAGGAGAAAATCAAGATTTTGAGATCTATGTAGAATACAATGGCGATGGGTCTTATACCG
TTTGGTATAGGGAAGTCCAAAAATCGTCTAAAGGGAGTAATCCGTAAAGACTTTTAATGTCCTCATAAGA
GCCAACGAAAGAGAGGGGCATACGTCTCTCTCTTTCAACGTATGCTTGAACGATTGCTTACTCGATGTGA
TTAAATAGAGCTGGCTTGATAGGTCAGCTCTATTTCTGTTTTTCGTTTTGAAAATATGATAGGCAAATAC
CATGGATATGACATAACAGAAATAGAGCTACTAAGCCCAAAGCCACGAACCATAACGATGTCAGAGGATC
ACGTGGCGCTACTTAGTAGCTCTATCTCACTTGCAAAGTTACTAAAAGAGATCTGCGTGCGAGCCTAAGC
GTGAGAGGACGATAAGCTCCTCGTCTGCGCTTATCTGCTCTATCCATATCAAGAGCAGGTCACCCTCAAT
GTGTAGCTCCATACAGCCCTCATAGTTCCCTATAAGCTTGTGAGGACGCATTTCTAAGGGTATCTCCACA
CCCTTAGACAGCATTTCAATGACATCTACGATTTTAGAGCGCCTTTTGAGGTCGTTCCTAAATCGCTTAA
GGTCTTTCTTAAACTTGGTAGTATATACCAGCCTACGCTTCCTCATTTCCAAACAAAGACGCTTCTATTG
TTTCTCGGGTAGTTGTATCCACAGAGCCGGCATAGCGACCGCTCTTAGCGTCTATGCAGGCCTCTGCCGT
CTCGGCATTATAAGGTCTATACCCCATTCGGTAGAGTAAGGTCTCAATATAGTTGCTTAGGCTTCTATTC
TCAGCCCTTGCTTCACTGCGTATCTGCTGGAGTACACTAGCATCAATTCTAATTGACGTGGATGCTTTTA
GCTCAATATTATCCATTTCTATTATATTCTACTTGATTATATTCACTGCAAATATAGACAAATCTCCCAA
ATAAACGTCTGTCGGCTGGGCGTCAGTTCACGCACCAAATGTGTGTGTAATGGGAGCGACAAGAAGTTGT
CCAATAAAATCGTTCTCCGTAACTTTGGGCAGGCGCTAGCTACGACCATAGTTATAGCACATTATAACTA
CATACGTAGTTGTGTGCTCTCCGAGGGGCATGGAGGACACCCCCAGCACCCCCTAAAGTTGACCCAAAAG
TACAAGCGATGAGCAAAACAAGTATCCATATCGAGCCGTGTAAAATCGGCAGTAGTGAGCAACATAATCA
ACGCTTGAAGCATCTTGATTATGTGCGACCCGACCTCTCCCCACAAAACGAGAGTTGGGTTGGCGTAGCA
GATTTGCCCGCGCATCTTGAACAACTCCGAATACTTGTAAAGGAGAAGACGGGCAGAGCGATGCAACAGA
AAGCAACCCCGATAAGAGAGGGTGTAATAGTAATCAATCAAGGCACCTCGATTAACCAATTAAGGGGTCT
CGCAACGGCAATAGAACTGCGATGGGGTATTAAGACGCTACAGATATACACCCACAAGGACGAGGGGCAT
ATAGATAGCGATGACACGTGGAAGCCAAACCTACATGCCCATATGGTGCTTGATTGGGTGAACCACGACA
CGGGCAAGAGTATCAAGCTTAGCAAGCAAGATATGGCGGAGATGCAGACGATGGTGGCGGACTGCCTGCA
AATGGTTAGGGGAGAGAGTAGCGATGTCAAACACCTCGGGGCTATACAATACAAGAATCAAGCCGAAGAG
CTGCGTCTCCAAACCCTTAAAGAACAAACGATGAAAGAAGAACAGGCTCGGGAGCTGGCACTAGCCGAAG
CTAAGCGGATGGAGCAGGTTGCGTCTGAGCAGATTATCGCAGAGAATAAGAAGCTTGGAGGGCTGTGGAT
GGACTGGCAAAAATCATTTGAGGCCTCTGAGAAGCGCCGAGAGAGCATAACGGCTCGTAAGATAGAGGAG
GATAAGCTATGGGAAGAACTTGGGTTGAAAGGAGCCTTTAAATCGTTTTGGGAGGAATGCAAGGATTGGT
TTAGAGGTTTCGGCGATGGGCTCAAAGACTTAGCTCTGCTGATATGGGCTTCGCCTAGAGGAGTGATGGA
CAAAGACGTGAGGTGCACAGCGGATCGGAAGAGGGGGAAATTACTGCTCAATGGGCATACACTAGAGCAG
GTAAGAGCACCCAAGATAGTTGTACCAAGCTCCCCCATACAAAGGCAGGCGCAATCCGTCAGTGAGTGCG
CTACGAGGCAGGCTAGAGATACAGACAGACGCAGAGAGAAGCGTGTTGACCAAGAGAGACGAGAGCGCAG
GGGTCGCAAGATTTGACCGCACTATGTTCTTAAAGCGTTTCCCAAGGGCTTTGCCACCACTTGCGGACGG
TCGGTCTACTTAGTCCTGTCTCTCTCGCACAACGGCTCTTGTTGTTGCTGTTTGGGTTTCTATCCCTCCA
CTCCTGCACCTTGGCGTATTGCGGGCTGTCTTCCGCTAGTACGATAGAGCCTTTTGGTCTTCCGTTACCC
TCTCTCCAATCTTTTCTTCCCTTTGCTTCCTGCAAAATATCTCTAGAGCCTCTTGCGAGCTTTAGATGTA
AGTCTTGCGGTCTCCCATTGCGTTTGTTAGGTTCTATTCTTAGCCCCGACCTATCCTCTATCAGCTGGCG
AGGGTATGTCTCTGAGCTCTCCTTATATGCTTTTAGAGCGTCTAGAGCGTCCTGCACGGAGAAGTGCCTG
CCCGTGTTGCCCGTTAGTGCTTCCATTCGTGGCACAAGCTCTAGAGCGTCCCGTTTGAGTATGTCAAATG
GCACGTTACACTTCTTGGCATATACTGCTAAGAACATAATGCAGTGGTAGCGATGCCCAACAGCGACCTT
TTCGTTCGTCCACAGCATATGTAGCCACCACTCATACAGCCCCCTATGCACATGCCACGTCTTACGAGGT
GCGCCCTCTACGATGCGTTTTTGATACCAATCTGGGTATAGCTCTTTAGCTCTTGCTTTTGTTAGCCTAT
TCGTGGAGTATGCCCCTTTGTCCAACGCTTGCGCCTGCTCCTGCGACACCCCCGAGTTAAGGTACTTCAG
TGTAGGCTTGCTAGCAAACCGATTCAGCTCCTCAATAGTGTGTAGTGGGGCATCAGCATTGTGCCAAGCT
GTTACAATGTCCCCGTGCTTCGTACGACTGCCTGGCACCCTAAACGGCTGTATAATGGGCTGTATTTGCA
CTTGGTTGTCCTCCCCCGTCCTAGAGGACGCTTTGTTCCATATAAGCCGTGTAAGAGCTTTTTTAATGTT
GGTGAGCGTCTCGTACACCTTGGGGTATAAGGGCATCGGCTTAGCAAGTATGTAGTACAAGTGGATGCCA
TCGCCCGAGTTGACGATGATATTAGCTTGTGGGGTCATCCCTATCGTCTGCTGATGGATTACCTCTGACA
TCTCTGGCACTCCGACCTCATCAAGGTCAAAGGCGAGGGCATACAGATAGCGGGCATTGCTCTTGAACCT
CCTGCGCCCCACGTAGGTGGCTGGGGTTGTTACCACAAACTTGTACCGCCCCATCAGCTCCTCTAAGCTA
TCCCAACCACACACCTTGATGTCATCCTCGCTTGTGGCATCGCCCACTACCACCCACGTCTTAGACCTCC
TGCCATTATCATTAGCCCTGCCTGCATCAGGCTCTACGCTGTAGACAGCTTGCACCAAAGCATTATAGCG
GAAAGGTTGAGCTGGATTATAGATTGCTTTCTTACCTGCTTTGGACTTAGACTTTCTCCCTGCTTGTTGA
GCCCTCCAATCGATGTATTCTTGGCACAGCTCTTTTTCAAAAGGATAGATAGGGCATTGCGGGTCATTAT
GGTCACAAGAACCAAAGATTATTTGGAAGAACTCAAAGGGTTTAAGAGATCGATATTCAAAGGTCTCATT
ACTCTCTAAGTATAAATTTTTAGAGAGAAAAACATCGTGAGAAATATTAGAATTATCAGTCATCGTTCTA
CGTCATTTTGGGGTGATTTTTTGGTGTCGCTTCGCTCCCCCAAAAAATCATACGGGGGGCATATATTATC
AATATATTTTTTTTGCCACTTGTGGCACAAAGATAAGGAGGATTTTTGAGACCTCCTTCTACGTCATTTT
GGGGTGATTTTTTGGTGTCGCTTCGCTCCCCCAAAAAATCATACGGGGGGCATATATTATCAATATATTT
TTTTTTGCCACTTGTGGCACAAAGATAAGGAGGATTTTTGAGACCTCCTTCTACGTCATTTTGGGTGGAA
TTTTTGGCTCGCTACGCTCCCCAAAAATTCATACGGGGGGGCGTATATTATCAATGAAGTAAAATCCCCA
CTTGTGGTACAAAGGTAAGGAGGTTTTTTGAGACCTCCTTCTGCGTCATCGTTCTACGTCATTTTGGGGT
TGATTTTTTGGGGAAGAAACAAAGAATATCGCAACAAGTAGGTATTGCATATATTTTTTGCAATTCTTTA
TCTTTGCGGTAAGACAACCTCTTAAGAGAGACTTATCTTGAATACAAAACACTAAACCTAAGCAGCTATG
AAAACTAGAACATTCTGCGCAATAGCAATCGGGCTATTGTCTTTGGCGTTAACTTCGTGCCAAAACAACC
TTGACTTGTTAAAGCCAAGCCAAGACACTGAACCAGAACAAATCACTCAATTACATGTTCTTTCCTGCGT
TATCCCCTGATTCTGTGGATAACCGTATTACCGCCTTTGAGTGAGCTGATACCGCTCGCCGCAGCCGAAC
GACCGAGCGCAGCGAGTCAGTGAGCGAGGAAGCGGAAGAGCGCCCAATACGCAAACCGCCTCTCCCCGCG
CGTTGGCCGATTCATTAATGCAGCTGGCACGACAGGTTTCCCGACTGGAAAGCGGGCAGTGAGCGCAACG
CAATTAATGTGAGTTAGCTCACTCATTAGGCACCCCAGGCTTTACACTTTATGCTTCCGGCTCGTATGTT
GTGTGGAATTGTGAGCGGATAACAATTTCACACAGGAAACAGCTATGACCATGATTACGCCAAGCTTGCA
TGCCTGCAGGTCGACTCTAGAGGATCCCCGGGTACCGAGCTCGAATTCACTGGCCGTCGTTTTACAACGT
CGTGACTGGGAAAACCCTGGCGTTACCCAACTTAATCGCCTTGCAGCACATCCCCCTTTCGCCAGCTGGC
GTAATAGCGAAGAGGCCCGCACCGATCGCCCTTCCCAACAGTTGCGCAGCCTGAATGGCGAATGGCGCCT
GATGCGGTATTTTCTCCTTACGCATCTGTGCGGTATTTCACACCGCATATGGTGCACTCTCAGTACAATC
TGCTCTGATGCCGCATAGTTAAGCCAGCCCCGACACCCGCCAACACCCGCTGACGCGCCCTGACGGGCTT
GTCTGCTCCCGGCATCCGCTTACAGACAAGCTGTGACCGTCTCCGGGAGTCCATCACTCCTCTAGGCGAA
GCCCATATCAGCAGAGCTAAGACGTCACCAGTTGAACCTACGTTTCCCTAATAAAATGTCTATGGTAAAA
AGTTATAAAATCCTCCTACTTTTGTTAGATATATTTTTTTGTGTAATTTTGTAATCGTTATGCGGCAGTA
ATAATATACATATTAATACGAGTTAGGAATCCTGTAGTTCTCATATGCTACGAGGAGGTATTAAAAGGTG
CGTTTCGACAATGCATCTATTGTAGTATATTATTGCTTAATCCAAATGAATATTATAAATTTAGGAATTC
TTGCTCACATTGATGCAGGAAAAACTTCCGTAACCGAGAATCTGCTGTTTGCCAGTGGAGCAACGGAAAA
GTGCGGCTGTGTGGATAATGGTGACACCATAACGGACTCTATGGATATAGAGAAACGTAGAGGAATTACT
GTTCGGGCTTCTACGACATCTATTATCTGGAATGGTGTGAAATGCAATATCATTGACACTCCGGGACACA
TGGATTTTATTGCGGAAGTGGAGCGGACATTCAAAATGCTTGATGGAGCAGTCCTCATCTTATCCGCAAA
GGAAGGCATACAAGCGCAGACAAAGTTGCTGTTCAATACTTTACAGAAGCTGCAAATCCCGACAATTATA
TTTATCAATAAGATTGACCGAGCCGGTGTGAATTTGGAGCGTTTGTATCTGGATATAAAAGCAAATCTGT
CTCAAGATGTCCTGTTTATGCAAAATGTTGTCGATGGATCGGTTTATCCGGTTTGCTCCCAAACATATAT
AAAGGAAGAATACAAAGAATTTGTATGCAACCATGACGACAATATATTAGAACGATATTTGGCGGATAGC
GAAATTTCACCGGCTGATTATTGGAATACGATAATCGCTCTTGTGGCAAAAGCCAAAGTCTATCCGGTGC
TACATGGATCAGCAATGTTCAATATCGGTATCAATGAGTCGTTGGACGCCATCACTTCTTTTATACTTCC
TCCGGCATCGGTCTCAAACAGACTTTCGTCTTATCTTTATAAGATAGAGCATGACCCCAAAGGACATAAA
AGAAGTTTTCTAAAAATAATTGACGGAAGTCTGAGACTTCGAGACGTTGTAAGAATCAACGATTCGGAAA
AATTCATCAAGATTAAAAATCTAAAAACTATCAATCAGGGCAGAGAGATAAATGTTGATGAAGTGGGCGC
CAATGATATCGCGATTGTAGAGGATATGGATGATTTTCGAATCGGAAATTATTTAGGTGCTGAACCTTGT
TTGATTCAAGGATTATCGCATCAGCATCCCGCTCTCAAATCCTCCGTCCGGCCAGACAGGCCCGAAGAGA
GAAGCAAGGTGATATCCGCTCTGAATACATTGTGGATTGAAGACCCGTCTTTGTCCTTTTCCATAAACTC
ATATAGTGATGAATTGGAAATCTCGTTATATGGTTTAACCCAAAAGGAAATCATACAGACATTGCTGGAA
GAACGATTTTCCGTAAAGGTCCATTTTGATGAGATCAAGACTATATACAAAGAACGACCTGTAAAAAAGG
TCAATAAGATTATTCAGATCGAAGTGCCGCCCAACCCTTATTGGGCCACAATAGGGCTGACTCTTGAACC
CTTACCGTTAGGGACAGGGTTGCAAATCGAAAGTGACATCTCCTATGGTTATCTGAACCATTCTTTTCAA
AATGCCGTTTTTGAAGGGATTCGTATGTCTTGCCAATCCGGGTTACATGGATGGGAAGTGACTGATCTGA
AAGTAACTTTTACTCAAGCCGAGTATTATAGCCCGGTAAGTACACCTGCTGATTTCAGACAGCTGACCCC
TTATGTCTTCAGGCTGGCCTTGCAACAGTCAGGTGTGGACATTCTCGAACCGATGCTCTATTTTGAGTTG
CAGATACCCCAAGCGGCAAGTTCCAAAGCTATTACAGATTTGCAAAAAATGATGTCTGAGATTGAAGACA
TCAGTTGCAATAATGAGTGGTGTCATATTAAAGGGAAAGTTCCATTAAATACAAGTAAAGACTATGCATC
AGAAGTAAGTTCATACACTAAGGGCTTAGGCATTTTTATGGTTAAGCCATGCGGGTATCAAATAACAAAA
GGCGGTTATTCTGATAATATCCGCATGAACGAAAAAGATAAACTTTTATTCATGTTCCAAAAATCAATGT
CATCAAAATAATGGAGCGGTCAGGAAATTTCTATAAGGCAATACAGTTGGGATATATACTTATCTCCATT
CTTATCGGATGTATGGCATATAATAGCCTCTATGAATGGCAGGAGAGACGTCAGGTGGCACTTTTCGGGG
AAATGTGCGCGGAACCCCTATTTGTTTATTTTTCTAAATACATTCAAATATGTATCCGCTCATGAGACAA
TAACCCTGATAAATGCTTCAATAATAATTCGAGCTCGGTACCCCCGATAGCTTCCGCTATTGCTTTTTTG
CTCATCGGTATTTGCAACATCATAGAAATTGCATACCTTTGTTCCTCGGTTATATGTTTGCTCATCTGCA
ACTTTTTTTTCTTTGGACGGACAATTAAAGCAAAGATAGCAAACTTTATCCATTCAGAGTGAGAGAAAGG
GGGACATTGTCTCTCTTTCAAATGCTGGAAGTTGTCCCTGAAAAATTTCATCCTTCGTAGTTCAAAGTCG
GGTGGTTGTCAAGATGTTCTTAGAAAAACTCATCGAGCATCAAATGAAACTGCAATTTATTCATATCAGG
ATTATCAATACCATATTTTTGAAAAAGCCGTTTCTGTAATGAAGGAGAAAACTCACCGAGGCAGTTCCAT
AGGATGGCAAGATCCTGGTATCGGTCTGCGATTCCGACTCGTCCAACATCAATACAACCTATTAATTTCC
CCTCGTCAAAAATAAGGTTATCAAGTGAGAAATCACCATGAGTGACGACTGAATCCGGTGAGAATGGCAA
AAGTTTATGCATTTCTTTCCAGACTTGTTCAACAGGCCAGCCATTACGCTCGTCATCAAAATCACTCGCA
TCAACCAAACCGTTATTCATTCGTGATTGCGCCTGAGCGAGACGAAATACGCGATCGCTGTTAAAAGGAC
AATTACAAACAGGAATCGAATGCAACCGGCGCAGGAACACTGCCAGCGCATCAACAATATTTTCACCTGA
ATCAGGATATTCTTCTAATACCTGGAATGCTGTTTTCCCGGGGATCGCAGTGGTGAGTAACCATGCATCA
TCAGGAGTACGGATAAAATGCTTGATGGTCGGAAGAGGCATAAATTCCGTCAGCCAGTTTAGTCTGACCA
TCTCATCTGTAACATCATTGGCAACGCTACCTTTGCCATGTTTCAGAAACAACTCTGGCGCATCGGGCTT
CCCATACAATCGATAGATTGTCGCACCTGATTGCCCGACATTATCGCGAGCCCATTTATACCCATATAAA
TCAGCATCCATGTTGGAATTTAATCGCGGCCTAGAGCAAGACGTTTCCCGTTGAATATGGCTCATAACAC
CCCTTGTATTACTGTTTATGTAAGCAGACAGTTTTATTGTTCATGACCAAAATCCCTTAACGTGAGTTTT
CGTTCCACTGAGCGTCAGACCCCGTAGAAAAGATCAAAGGATCTTCTTGAGATCCTTTTTTTCTGCGCGT
AATCTGCTGCTTGCAAACAAAAAAACCACCGCTACCAGCGGTGGTTTGTTTGCCGGATCAAGAGCTACCA
ACTCTTTTTCCGAAGGTAACTGGCTTCAGCAGAGCGCAGATACCAAATACTGTTCTTCTAGTGTAGCCGT
AGTTAGGCCACCACTTCAAGAACTCTGTAGCACCGCCTACATACCTCGCTCTGCTAATCCTGTTACCAGT
GGCTGCTGCCAGTGGCGATAAGTCGTGTCTTACCGGG
